Addgene plasmid #85059: pMTS_mScarlet-i_N1
Purpose: In vivo visualization of the mitochondria (can be used for colocalization studies)
Depositing lab: Dorus Gadella. Publication: mScarlet: a bright monomeric red fluorescent protein for cellular imaging. Bindels DS, Haarbosch L, van Weeren L, Postma M, Wiese KE, Mastop M, Aumonier S, Gotthard G, Royant A, Hink MA, Gadella TW Jr. Nat Methods. 2016 Nov 21. doi: 10.1038/nmeth.4074. PubMed 27869816.
Backbone
  Vector backbone: pmScarlet-i_N1
  Backbone manufacturer: Gadella Lab
  Backbone size w/o insert (bp): 4739
  Vector type: Mammalian Expression
  Selectable markers: Neomycin (select with G418)
Growth in bacteria
  Bacterial resistance: Kanamycin, 50 μg/mL
  Growth temperature: 37°C
  Growth strain: DH5alpha
  Copy number: High Copy
Gene/Insert
  Gene/Insert name: MTS (alt names: Mitochondrial Targeting Signal; COX8A)
  Species: H. sapiens (human)
  Insert size (bp): 87
  Mutation: aa1-29
  Entrez Gene: COX8A (a.k.a. COX, COX8, COX8-2, COX8L, MC4DN15, VIII, VIII-L)
  Promoter: CMV
  Tag / fusion protein: mScarlet-i (C terminal on backbone)
  Cloning method: Restriction Enzyme; 5′ cloning site NheI (not destroyed); 3′ cloning site AgeI (not destroyed)
  Sequencing primers: 5′ AGGTCTATATAAGCAGAGC; 3′ TCTACAAATGTGGTATGGC
Terms and licenses: Academic/Nonprofit Terms; Industry Terms: Not Available to Industry
Depositor comments: Please note that this plasmid has extra sequence (T7 promoter) between CMV and the insert.
How to cite: pMTS_mScarlet-i_N1 was a gift from Dorus Gadella (Addgene plasmid # 85059 ; http://n2t.net/addgene:85059 ; RRID:Addgene_85059)
