[The description below was written by a language model from this plasmid's Addgene catalogue record, the feature table of its GenBank file and pLannotate feature annotations shown in this document.]
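Description:
pMTS_mScarlet-i_N1 is a mammalian expression plasmid of about 4.8 kb built on the pmScarlet-i_N1 backbone, an N1-style vector in which a targeting sequence or gene is placed upstream of the fluorescent protein. It is maintained in E. coli through a high-copy ColE1/pUC-type origin and also carries an f1 phage origin. A single NeoR/KanR (Tn5 aminoglycoside phosphotransferase) gene serves both hosts. A bacterial promoter drives it for kanamycin selection, and the adjacent SV40 enhancer/early promoter, with an HSV TK polyadenylation signal downstream, allows G418 selection of stably transfected mammalian cells.

The payload is an 87 bp insert encoding amino acids 1–29 of human COX8A, the mitochondrial presequence of cytochrome c oxidase subunit VIII, cloned between NheI and AgeI sites that remain intact. It is fused in frame to the N-terminus of mScarlet-I, a bright, rapidly maturing monomeric red fluorescent protein. Transcription is driven by the CMV immediate-early enhancer and promoter and terminated by an SV40 poly(A) signal. The depositor notes an extra T7 promoter sequence between CMV and the insert, although the automated annotation does not call it. A remnant multiple cloning site follows the fluorescent protein coding sequence. The short large T antigen, ble and bGH poly(A) annotations are only fragments and are probably backbone remnants rather than functional elements.

The presequence directs import of the red fluorescent protein into mitochondria, so the construct labels these organelles in living cells and serves as a red reference marker in colocalization studies. The accompanying GenBank record covers only a 953 bp partial read spanning mScarlet-I, its Kozak sequence and the adjacent cloning site, in reverse orientation, and adds no further elements.
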