Features (pLannotate 1.2.2; 16 found; start..end, strand, type, name):
      1..24      -  misc_feature   MCS (fragment): multiple cloning site
     85..388     +  enhancer       CMV enhancer: human cytomegalovirus immediate early enhancer
    389..592     +  promoter       CMV promoter: human cytomegalovirus (CMV) immediate early promoter
    621..695     +  CDS            COX8 presequence: mitochondrial presequence of human cytochrome c oxidase subunit VIII (Rizutto et al., 1989)
    729..1424    +  CDS            mScarlet-I: mScarlet-I is a basic (constitutively fluorescent) red fluorescent protein published in 2016, derived from synthetic construct. It is reported to be a rapidly-maturing monomer with moderate acid sensitivity.
   1425..1490    +  misc_feature   MCS: multiple cloning site
   1507..1591    +  CDS            large T antigen (fragment): large T antigen from SV40 (simian virus 40)
   1614..1735    +  polyA_signal   SV40 poly(A) signal: SV40 polyadenylation signal
   1769..2197    -  rep_origin     f1 ori (sequence partly withheld): f1 bacteriophage origin of replication; arrow indicates direction of (+) strand synthesis
   2224..2328    +  promoter       AmpR promoter: bla
   2330..2687    +  promoter       SV40 promoter: SV40 enhancer and early promoter
   2722..3516    +  CDS            NeoR/KanR: aminoglycoside phosphotransferase from Tn5; aph(3')-II (or nptII); confers resistance to neomycin, kanamycin, and G418 (Geneticin®)
   3537..3689    +  CDS            ble (fragment): BLE_KLEPN - Experimental evidence at protein level: Swiss-Prot protein existence level 1. Binding protein with a strong affinity to the bleomycin family of antibiotics. Binds to CL990; an antimitotic-antibiotic compound. From Klebsiella pneumoniae.
   3748..3795    +  polyA_signal   HSV TK poly(A) signal: herpes simplex virus thymidine kinase polyadenylation signal (Cole and Stacy, 1985)
   3886..3902    -  polyA_signal   bGH poly(A) signal (fragment): bovine growth hormone polyadenylation signal
   4124..4712    +  rep_origin     ori: high-copy-number ColE1/pMB1/pBR322/pUC origin of replication
>Addgene plasmid #85059 | pMTS_mScarlet-i_N1 | depositor full sequence | sequence record 163865 | Full Sequence
ATCCCGGGCCCGCGGTACCGTCGATAGTTATTAATAGTAATCAATTACGGGGTCATTAGTTCATAGCCCA
TATATGGAGTTCCGCGTTACATAACTTACGGTAAATGGCCCGCCTGGCTGACCGCCCAACGACCCCCGCC
CATTGACGTCAATAATGACGTATGTTCCCATAGTAACGCCAATAGGGACTTTCCATTGACGTCAATGGGT
GGAGTATTTACGGTAAACTGCCCACTTGGCAGTACATCAAGTGTATCATATGCCAAGTACGCCCCCTATT
GACGTCAATGACGGTAAATGGCCCGCCTGGCATTATGCCCAGTACATGACCTTATGGGACTTTCCTACTT
GGCAGTACATCTACGTATTAGTCATCGCTATTACCATGGTGATGCGGTTTTGGCAGTACATCAATGGGCG
TGGATAGCGGTTTGACTCACGGGGATTTCCAAGTCTCCACCCCATTGACGTCAATGGGAGTTTGTTTTGG
CACCAAAATCAACGGGACTTTCCAAAATGTCGTAACAACTCCGCCCCATTGACGCAAATGGGCGGTAGGC
GTGTACGGTGGGAGGTCTATATAAGCAGAGCTGGTTTAGTGAACCGTCAGATCCGCTAGCATGTCCGTCC
TGACGCCGCTGCTGCTGCGGGGCTTGACAGGCTCGGCCCGGCGGCTCCCAGTGCCGCGCGCCAAGATCCA
TTCGTTGGGGGATCCACCGGTCGCCACCATGGTGAGCAAGGGCGAGGCAGTGATCAAGGAGTTCATGCGG
TTCAAGGTGCACATGGAGGGCTCCATGAACGGCCACGAGTTCGAGATCGAGGGCGAGGGCGAGGGCCGCC
CCTACGAGGGCACCCAGACCGCCAAGCTGAAGGTGACCAAGGGTGGCCCCCTGCCCTTCTCCTGGGACAT
CCTGTCCCCTCAGTTCATGTACGGCTCCAGGGCCTTCATCAAGCACCCCGCCGACATCCCCGACTACTAT
AAGCAGTCCTTCCCCGAGGGCTTCAAGTGGGAGCGCGTGATGAACTTCGAGGACGGCGGCGCCGTGACCG
TGACCCAGGACACCTCCCTGGAGGACGGCACCCTGATCTACAAGGTGAAGCTCCGCGGCACCAACTTCCC
TCCTGACGGCCCCGTAATGCAGAAGAAGACAATGGGCTGGGAAGCATCCACCGAGCGGTTGTACCCCGAG
GACGGCGTGCTGAAGGGCGACATTAAGATGGCCCTGCGCCTGAAGGACGGCGGCCGCTACCTGGCGGACT
TCAAGACCACCTACAAGGCCAAGAAGCCCGTGCAGATGCCCGGCGCCTACAACGTCGACCGCAAGTTGGA
CATCACCTCCCACAACGAGGACTACACCGTGGTGGAACAGTACGAACGCTCCGAGGGCCGCCACTCCACC
GGCGGCATGGACGAGCTGTACAAGTCCGGACTCAGATCTCGAGCTCAAGCTTCGAATTCTGCAGTCGACG
GTACCGCGGGCCCGGGATCCACCGGATCTAGATAACTGATCATAATCAGCCATACCACATTTGTAGAGGT
TTTACTTGCTTTAAAAAACCTCCCACACCTCCCCCTGAACCTGAAACATAAAATGAATGCAATTGTTGTT
GTTAACTTGTTTATTGCAGCTTATAATGGTTACAAATAAAGCAATAGCATCACAAATTTCACAAATAAAG
CATTTTTTTCACTGCATTCTAGTTGTGGTTTGTCCAAACTCATCAATGTATCTTAAGGCGTAAATTGTAA
GCGTTAATATTTTGTTAAAATTCGCGTTAAATTTTTGTTAAATCAGCTCATTTTTTAACCAATAGGCCGA
AATCGGCAAAATCCCTTATAAATCAAAAGAATAGACCGAGATAGGGTTGAGTGTTGTTCCAGTTTGGAAC
AAGAGTCCACTATTAAAGAACGTGGACTCCAACGTCAAAGG
[49 nt withheld, positions 1932-1980]
T
[91 nt withheld, positions 1982-2072]
G
[124 nt withheld, positions 2074-2197]
CAGGTGGCACTTTTCGGGGAAATGTGCGCGGAACCCCTATTTGTTTATTTTTCTAAATACATTCAAATAT
GTATCCGCTCATGAGACAATAACCCTGATAAATGCTTCAATAATATTGAAAAAGGAAGAGTCCTGAGGCG
GAAAGAACCAGCTGTGGAATGTGTGTCAGTTAGGGTGTGGAAAGTCCCCAGGCTCCCCAGCAGGCAGAAG
TATGCAAAGCATGCATCTCAATTAGTCAGCAACCAGGTGTGGAAAGTCCCCAGGCTCCCCAGCAGGCAGA
AGTATGCAAAGCATGCATCTCAATTAGTCAGCAACCATAGTCCCGCCCCTAACTCCGCCCATCCCGCCCC
TAACTCCGCCCAGTTCCGCCCATTCTCCGCCCCATGGCTGACTAATTTTTTTTATTTATGCAGAGGCCGA
GGCCGCCTCGGCCTCTGAGCTATTCCAGAAGTAGTGAGGAGGCTTTTTTGGAGGCCTAGGCTTTTGCAAA
GATCGATCAAGAGACAGGATGAGGATCGTTTCGCATGATTGAACAAGATGGATTGCACGCAGGTTCTCCG
GCCGCTTGGGTGGAGAGGCTATTCGGCTATGACTGGGCACAACAGACAATCGGCTGCTCTGATGCCGCCG
TGTTCCGGCTGTCAGCGCAGGGGCGCCCGGTTCTTTTTGTCAAGACCGACCTGTCCGGTGCCCTGAATGA
ACTGCAAGACGAGGCAGCGCGGCTATCGTGGCTGGCCACGACGGGCGTTCCTTGCGCAGCTGTGCTCGAC
GTTGTCACTGAAGCGGGAAGGGACTGGCTGCTATTGGGCGAAGTGCCGGGGCAGGATCTCCTGTCATCTC
ACCTTGCTCCTGCCGAGAAAGTATCCATCATGGCTGATGCAATGCGGCGGCTGCATACGCTTGATCCGGC
TACCTGCCCATTCGACCACCAAGCGAAACATCGCATCGAGCGAGCACGTACTCGGATGGAAGCCGGTCTT
GTCGATCAGGATGATCTGGACGAAGAGCATCAGGGGCTCGCGCCAGCCGAACTGTTCGCCAGGCTCAAGG
CGAGCATGCCCGACGGCGAGGATCTCGTCGTGACCCATGGCGATGCCTGCTTGCCGAATATCATGGTGGA
AAATGGCCGCTTTTCTGGATTCATCGACTGTGGCCGGCTGGGTGTGGCGGACCGCTATCAGGACATAGCG
TTGGCTACCCGTGATATTGCTGAAGAGCTTGGCGGCGAATGGGCTGACCGCTTCCTCGTGCTTTACGGTA
TCGCCGCTCCCGATTCGCAGCGCATCGCCTTCTATCGCCTTCTTGACGAGTTCTTCTGAGCGGGACTCTG
GGGTTCGAAATGACCGACCAAGCGACGCCCAACCTGCCATCACGAGATTTCGATTCCACCGCCGCCTTCT
ATGAAAGGTTGGGCTTCGGAATCGTTTTCCGGGACGCCGGCTGGATGATCCTCCAGCGCGGGGATCTCAT
GCTGGAGTTCTTCGCCCACCCTAGGGGGAGGCTAACTGAAACACGGAAGGAGACAATACCGGAAGGAACC
CGCGCTATGACGGCAATAAAAAGACAGAATAAAACGCACGGTGTTGGGTCGTTTGTTCATAAACGCGGGG
TTCGGTCCCAGGGCTGGCACTCTGTCGATACCCCACCGAGACCCCATTGGGGCCAATACGCCCGCGTTTC
TTCCTTTTCCCCACCCCACCCCCCAAGTTCGGGTGAAGGCCCAGGGCTCGCAGCCAACGTCGGGGCGGCA
GGCCCTGCCATAGCCTCAGGTTACTCATATATACTTTAGATTGATTTAAAACTTCATTTTTAATTTAAAA
GGATCTAGGTGAAGATCCTTTTTGATAATCTCATGACCAAAATCCCTTAACGTGAGTTTTCGTTCCACTG
AGCGTCAGACCCCGTAGAAAAGATCAAAGGATCTTCTTGAGATCCTTTTTTTCTGCGCGTAATCTGCTGC
TTGCAAACAAAAAAACCACCGCTACCAGCGGTGGTTTGTTTGCCGGATCAAGAGCTACCAACTCTTTTTC
CGAAGGTAACTGGCTTCAGCAGAGCGCAGATACCAAATACTGTCCTTCTAGTGTAGCCGTAGTTAGGCCA
CCACTTCAAGAACTCTGTAGCACCGCCTACATACCTCGCTCTGCTAATCCTGTTACCAGTGGCTGCTGCC
AGTGGCGATAAGTCGTGTCTTACCGGGTTGGACTCAAGACGATAGTTACCGGATAAGGCGCAGCGGTCGG
GCTGAACGGGGGGTTCGTGCACACAGCCCAGCTTGGAGCGAACGACCTACACCGAACTGAGATACCTACA
GCGTGAGCTATGAGAAAGCGCCACGCTTCCCGAAGGGAGAAAGGCGGACAGGTATCCGGTAAGCGGCAGG
GTCGGAACAGGAGAGCGCACGAGGGAGCTTCCAGGGGGAAACGCCTGGTATCTTTATAGTCCTGTCGGGT
TTCGCCACCTCTGACTTGAGCGTCGATTTTTGTGATGCTCGTCAGGGGGGCGGAGCCTATGGAAAAACGC
CAGCAACGCGGCCTTTTTACGGTTCCTGGCCTTTTGCTGGCCTTTTGCTCACATGTTCTTTCCTGCGTTA
TCCCCTGATTCTGTGGATAACCGTATTACCGCCATGCAT
