LOCUS       Exported 953 bp ds-DNA linear SYN 23-MAY-2021
DEFINITION  In vivo visualization of the mitochondria (can be used for
            colocalization studies).
ACCESSION   .
VERSION     .
KEYWORDS    pMTS_mScarlet-i_N1
SOURCE      synthetic DNA construct
  ORGANISM  synthetic DNA construct
REFERENCE   1 (bases 1 to 953)
  AUTHORS   Bindels DS, Haarbosch L, van Weeren L, Postma M, Wiese KE, Mastop M,
            Aumonier S, Gotthard G, Royant A, Hink MA, Gadella TW Jr
  TITLE     mScarlet: a bright monomeric red fluorescent protein for cellular
            imaging.
  JOURNAL   Nat Methods. 2016 Nov 21. doi: 10.1038/nmeth.4074.
  PUBMED    27869816
REFERENCE   2 (bases 1 to 953)
  AUTHORS   .
  TITLE     Direct Submission
  JOURNAL   Exported May 23, 2021 from SnapGene Server 1.1.58
            http://www.snapgene.com
FEATURES             Location/Qualifiers
     source          1..953
                     /organism="synthetic DNA construct"
                     /mol_type="other DNA"
     misc_feature    128..193
                     /label=MCS
                     /note="multiple cloning site"
     CDS             complement(194..889)
                     /codon_start=1
                     /product="bright monomeric red fluorescent protein evolved
                     from a synthetic template (Bindels et al., 2016)"
                     /label=mScarlet-I
                     /note="matures faster than mScarlet"
                     /translation="MVSKGEAVIKEFMRFKVHMEGSMNGHEFEIEGEGEGRPYEGTQTA
                     KLKVTKGGPLPFSWDILSPQFMYGSRAFIKHPADIPDYYKQSFPEGFKWERVMNFEDGG
                     AVTVTQDTSLEDGTLIYKVKLRGTNFPPDGPVMQKKTMGWEASTERLYPEDGVLKGDIK
                     MALRLKDGGRYLADFKTTYKAKKPVQMPGAYNVDRKLDITSHNEDYTVVEQYERSEGRH
                     STGGMDELYK"
     primer_bind     complement(469..488)
                     /label=mCherry-F
                     /note="mCherry, forward primer"
     primer_bind     738..756
                     /label=mCherry-R
                     /note="mCherry, reverse primer"
     regulatory      886..895
                     /regulatory_class="other"
                     /note="vertebrate consensus sequence for strong initiation
                     of translation (Kozak, 1987)"
ORIGIN
        1 agttaacaac aacaattgca ttcattttat gtttcaggtt cagggggagg tgtgggaggt
       61 tttttaaagc aagtaaaacc tctacaaatg tggtatggct gattatgatc agttatctag
      121 atccggtgga tcccgggccc gcggtaccgt cgactgcaga attcgaagct tgagctcgag
      181 atctgagtcc ggacttgtac agctcgtcca tgccgccggt ggagtggcgg ccctcggagc
      241 gttcgtactg ttccaccacg gtgtagtcct cgttgtggga ggtgatgtcc aacttgcggt
      301 cgacgttgta ggcgccgggc atctgcacgg gcttcttggc cttgtaggtg gtcttgaagt
      361 ccgccaggta gcggccgccg tccttcaggc gcagggccat cttaatgtcg cccttcagca
      421 cgccgtcctc ggggtacaac cgctcggtgg acgcttccca gcccattgtc ttcttctgca
      481 ttacggggcc gtcaggaggg aagttggtgc cgcggagctt caccttgtag atcagggtgc
      541 cgtcctccag ggaggtgtcc tgggtcacgg tcacggcgcc gccgtcctcg aagttcatca
      601 cgcgctccca cttgaagccc tcggggaagg actgcttata gtagtcgggg atgtcggcgg
      661 ggtgcttgat gaaggccctg gagccgtaca tgaactgagg ggacaggatg tcccaggaga
      721 agggcagggg gccacccttg gtcaccttca gcttggcggt ctgggtgccc tcgtaggggc
      781 ggccctcgcc ctcgccctcg atctcgaact cgtggccgtt catggagccc tccatgtgca
      841 ccttgaaccg catgaactcc ttgatcactg cctcgccctt gctcaccatg gtggcgaccg
      901 gtggatcccc caacgaatgg atcttggcgc gcggcactgg gagccgccgg gcc
//
