>Addgene plasmid #85059 | pMTS_mScarlet-i_N1 | addgene partial sequence | sequence record 167657 | CMV-F 5'-CGCAAATGGGCGGTAGGCGTG-3'
AGCAGAGCTCTCTGGCTAACTAGAGAACCCACTGCTTACTGGCTTATCGAAATTAATACGACTCACTATA
GGGAGACCCAAGCTGGCTAGCATGTCCGTCCTGACGCCGCTGCTGCTGCGGGGCTTGACAGGCTCGGCCC
GGCGGCTCCCAGTGCCGCGCGCCAAGATCCATTCGTTGGGGGATCCACCGGTCGCCACCATGGTGAGCAA
GGGCGAGGCAGTGATCAAGGAGTTCATGCGGTTCAAGGTGCACATGGAGGGCTCCATGAACGGCCACGAG
TTCGAGATCGAGGGCGAGGGCGAGGGCCGCCCCTACGAGGGCACCCAGACCGCCAAGCTGAAGGTGACCA
AGGGTGGCCCCCTGCCCTTCTCCTGGGACATCCTGTCCCCTCAGTTCATGTACGGCTCCAGGGCCTTCAT
CAAGCACCCCGCCGACATCCCCGACTACTATAAGCAGTCCTTCCCCGAGGGCTTCAAGTGGGAGCGCGTG
ATGAACTTCGAGGACGGCGGCGCCGTGACCGTGACCCAGGACACCTCCCTGGAGGACGGCACCCTGATCT
ACAAGGTGAAGCTCCGCGGCACCAACTTCCCTCCTGACGGCCCCGTAATGCAGAAGAAGACAATGGGCTG
GGAAGCGTCCACCGAGCGGTTGTACCCCGAGGACGGCGTGCTGAAGGGCGACATTAAGATGGCCCTGCGC
CTGAAGGACGGCGGCCGCTACCTGGCGGACTTCAAGACCACCTACAAGGCCAAGAAGCCCGTGCAGATGC
CCGGCGCCTACAACGTCGACCGCAAGTTGGACATCACCTCCCACAACGAGGACTACACCGTGGTGGAACA
GTACGAACGCTCCGAGGGCCGCCACTCCACCGGCGGCATGGACGAGCTGTACAAGTCCGGACTCAGATCT
CGAGCTCAAGCTTCGAATTCTGCAGTCGACGGTACCGCGGGCCCGGGATCCACCGGATCTAGATAACTGA
TCATAATCAGCCATA
